>Addgene plasmid #58334 | pWaldo-GFPe_PepTSo | depositor partial sequence | sequence record 90126 | coding sequence of insert
ATGACTACACCTGTTGATGCGCCAAAATGGCCACGTCAAATCCCCTATATTATTGCCAGTGAAGCTTGTG
AGCGTTTCAGCTTTTACGGCATGCGCAATATTCTAACACCTTTCTTAATGACGGCACTTTTGCTGTCTAT
CCCTGAGGAGCTCCGCGGAGCAGTGGCAAAGGATGTGTTTCACTCCTTTGTCATAGGTGTGTACTTTTTC
CCATTACTGGGCGGTTGGATAGCTGATCGTTTTTTTGGTAAATACAATACTATCTTATGGTTAAGTTTGA
TTTATTGTGTTGGCCATGCTTTCTTGGCTATTTTTGAGCACAGTGTGCAAGGTTTTTATACTGGGTTATT
TTTAATTGCTTTGGGTTCTGGTGGGATAAAACCTTTAGTCTCATCCTTTATGGGCGATCAATTTGATCAG
AGCAATAAGTCCTTGGCTCAAAAGGCCTTTGATATGTTCTATTTTACGATCAACTTTGGTTCCTTCTTCG
CATCATTATCTATGCCACTGTTACTTAAGAACTTTGGTGCTGCCGTAGCTTTTGGGATCCCCGGTGTGCT
GATGTTTGTCGCGACGGTATTTTTCTGGTTAGGTCGTAAGCGTTACATACATATGCCGCCAGAACCAAAA
GATCCCCATGGTTTTTTACCGGTGATCCGCAGTGCATTGCTTACTAAGGTGGAAGGTAAGGGAAATATCG
GTTTAGTGCTTGCACTCATCGGTGGCGTTTCTGCGGCCTATGCGCTGGTTAATATTCCAACCCTTGGCAT
TGTCGCAGGCCTTTGTTGTGCCATGGTGCTAGTGATGGGGTTTGTTGGAGCGGGCGCCTCATTACAACTT
GAACGCGCTAGAAAAAGTCATCCAGATGCTGCGGTAGATGGTGTACGTTCAGTTCTTCGAATTTTGGTTT
TATTTGCTTTGGTGACCCCATTTTGGTCTCTATTCGATCAAAAGGCTTCGACTTGGATTTTGCAGGCCAA
TGATATGGTTAAACCCCAGTGGTTTGAACCAGCGATGATGCAGGCATTAAACCCGCTGTTAGTAATGTTG
TTGATCCCCTTTAATAACTTTGTGTTATATCCCGCGATTGAGCGTATGGGCGTCAAATTAACTGCGCTGC
GTAAAATGGGGGCTGGGATAGCGATTACAGGCTTAAGCTGGATTGTGGTGGGGACTATTCAATTGATGAT
GGATGGTGGTTCTGCACTTTCTATCTTCTGGCAGATTTTACCTTACGCTTTACTTACATTTGGTGAAGTA
CTGGTTTCGGCAACAGGACTTGAGTTTGCTTACAGCCAAGCGCCTAAAGCGATGAAAGGGACTATTATGA
GTTTCTGGACTCTCTCAGTCACGGTCGGTAACCTTTGGGTATTGCTTGCGAATGTGAGTGTTAAAAGTCC
TACTGTGACCGAACAAATAGTGCAAACGGGGATGAGCGTGACGGCATTCCAAATGTTTTTCTTTGCCGGT
TTTGCCATTCTAGCGGCAATTGTCTTTGCACTGTATGCCCGTTCATATCAAATGCAGGATCATTATCGGC
AAGCGACA
