>Addgene plasmid #58334 | pWaldo-GFPe_PepTSo | addgene partial sequence | sequence record 97874 | PepTso-rev 5'-TGGCCTGCAAAATCCAAGTC-3'
GAACGTACACCATCTACCGCAGCATCTGGATGACTTTTTCTAGCGCGTTCAAGTTGTAATGAGGCGCCCG
CTCCAACAAACCCCATCACTAGCACCATGGCACAACAAAGGCCTGCGACAATGCCAAGGGTTGGAATATT
AACCAGCGCATAGGCCGCAGAAACGCCACCGATGAGTGCAAGCACTAAACCGATATTTCCCTTACCTTCC
ACCTTAGTAAGCAATGCACTGCGGATCACCGGTAAAAAACCATGGGGATCTTTTGGTTCTGGCGGCATAT
GTATGTAACGCTTACGACCTAACCAGAAAAATACCGTCGCGACAAACATCAGCACACCGGGGATCCCAAA
AGCTACGGCAGCACCAAAGTTCTTAAGTAACAGTGGCATAGATAATGATGCGAAGAAGGAACCAAAGTTG
ATCGTAAAATAGAACATATCAAAGGCCTTTTGAGCCAAGGACTTATTGCTCTGATCAAATTGATCGCCCA
TAAAGGATGAGACTAAAGGTTTTATCCCACCAGAACCCAAAGCAATTAAAAATAACCCAGTATAAAAACC
TTGCACACTGTGCTCAAAAATAGCCAAGAAAGCATGGCCAACACAATAAATCAAACTTAACCATAAGATA
GTATTGTATTTACCAAAAAAACGATCAGCTATCCAACCGCCCAGTAATGGGAAAAAGTACACACCTATGA
CAAAGGAGTGAAACACATCCTTTGCCACTGCTCCGCGGAGCTCCTCAGGGATAGACAGCAAAAGTGCCGT
CATTAAGAAAGGTGTTAGAATATTGCGCATGCCGTA
