[The description below was written by a language model from this plasmid's Addgene catalogue record.]
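Description:
pWaldo-GFPe_PepTSo is a bacterial expression plasmid built on the pWALDOe backbone (about 5.6 kb, giving a total of roughly 7 kb with insert) for producing a membrane transporter in E. coli as a fluorescent fusion protein. It is maintained as a low-copy plasmid under kanamycin selection. The record does not name the origin of replication, and no feature table is provided, so finer details of the backbone cannot be described here.

The insert, approximately 1.5 kb, encodes PepTSo, a proton-dependent oligopeptide transporter (POT) family member from Shewanella oneidensis and a prokaryotic homologue of the mammalian peptide symporters PepT1 and PepT2. It was cloned by restriction digestion between XhoI at the 5′ end, which is retained, and BamHI at the 3′ end, which was destroyed during cloning. This places the coding sequence in frame with a backbone-encoded C-terminal GFP followed by a His tag. Transcription is driven by a T7 promoter, so expression requires a host supplying T7 RNA polymerase, such as a DE3 lysogen, and is induced with IPTG. The record points to the C43(DE3) strain, which is commonly chosen for membrane proteins that are toxic when overexpressed.

In this type of design, the C-terminal GFP serves as a reporter of membrane-integrated, folded fusion protein, allowing expression levels and detergent behaviour to be followed by fluorescence. The His tag supports metal-affinity purification. The construct is associated with work determining the crystal structure of PepTSo, so its typical use is overexpression and purification of the transporter for structural and biochemical study.
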