Addgene plasmid #58334: pWaldo-GFPe_PepTSo
Purpose: Expresses the POT family transporter from Shewanella oniedensis in E. coli as a C-terminally tagged GFP his tagged protein
Depositing lab: So Iwata & Simon Newstead. Depositing organization: Imperial College London. Publication: Crystal structure of a prokaryotic homologue of the mammalian oligopeptide-proton symporters, PepT1 and PepT2. Newstead S, Drew D, Cameron AD, Postis VL, Xia X, Fowler PW, Ingram JC, Carpenter EP, Sansom MS, McPherson MJ, Baldwin SA, Iwata S. EMBO J. 2011 Jan 19;30(2):417-26. doi: 10.1038/emboj.2010.309. Epub 2010 Dec 3. PubMed 21131908.
Backbone
  Vector backbone: pWALDOe
  Backbone size w/o insert (bp): 5600
  Total vector size (bp): 7000
  Vector type: Bacterial Expression
Growth in bacteria
  Bacterial resistance: Kanamycin, 50 μg/mL
  Growth temperature: 37°C
  Growth strain: DH5alpha
  Growth instructions: for expression use C43 (DE3) bacteria, grow cells at 37°C until induction with IPTG, then grow at 25 °C
  Copy number: Low Copy
Gene/Insert
  Gene/Insert name: PepTso
  Species: Shewanella oneidensis
  Insert size (bp): 1500
  Promoter: T7
  Tag / fusion protein: GFP-His (C terminal on backbone)
  Cloning method: Restriction Enzyme; 5′ cloning site XhoI (not destroyed); 3′ cloning site BamHI (destroyed during cloning)
  Sequencing primers: 5′ T7 forward; 3′ GAAAAGTTCTCCTCCTTTGCT
Terms and licenses: Academic/Nonprofit Terms; Industry Terms: Not Available to Industry
How to cite: pWaldo-GFPe_PepTSo was a gift from So Iwata & Simon Newstead (Addgene plasmid # 58334 ; http://n2t.net/addgene:58334 ; RRID:Addgene_58334)
